>Addgene plasmid #227996 | pRS416-ADH1p-TID-FRB-HA3 | addgene full sequence | sequence record 454149 | Addgene NGS Result
CCCGTCGTGTAGATAACTACGATACGGGAGGGCTTACCATCTGGCCCCAGTGCTGCAATGATACCGCGAG
ACCCACGCTCACCGGCTCCAGATTTATCAGCAATAAACCAGCCAGCCGGAAGGGCCGAGCGCAGAAGTGG
TCCTGCAACTTTATCCGCCTCCATCCAGTCTATTAATTGTTGCCGGGAAGCTAGAGTAAGTAGTTCGCCA
GTTAATAGTTTGCGCAACGTTGTTGCCATTGCTACAGGCATCGTGGTGTCACGCTCGTCGTTTGGTATGG
CTTCATTCAGCTCCGGTTCCCAACGATCAAGGCGAGTTACATGATCCCCCATGTTGTGCAAAAAAGCGGT
TAGCTCCTTCGGTCCTCCGATCGTTGTCAGAAGTAAGTTGGCCGCAGTGTTATCACTCATGGTTATGGCA
GCACTGCATAATTCTCTTACTGTCATGCCATCCGTAAGATGCTTTTCTGTGACTGGTGAGTACTCAACCA
AGTCATTCTGAGAATAGTGTATGCGGCGACCGAGTTGCTCTTGCCCGGCGTCAATACGGGATAATACCGC
GCCACATAGCAGAACTTTAAAAGTGCTCATCATTGGAAAACGTTCTTCGGGGCGAAAACTCTCAAGGATC
TTACCGCTGTTGAGATCCAGTTCGATGTAACCCACTCGTGCACCCAACTGATCTTCAGCATCTTTTACTT
TCACCAGCGTTTCTGGGTGAGCAAAAACAGGAAGGCAAAATGCCGCAAAAAAGGGAATAAGGGCGACACG
GAAATGTTGAATACTCATACTCTTCCTTTTTCAATATTATTGAAGCATTTATCAGGGTTATTGTCTCATG
AGCGGATACATATTTGAATGTATTTAGAAAAATAAACAAATAGGGGTTCCGCGCACATTTCCCCGAAAAG
TGCCACCTGGGTCCTTTTCATCACGTGCTATAAAAATAATTATAATTTAAATTTTTTAATATAAATATAT
AAATTAAAAATAGAAAGTAAAAAAAGAAATTAAAGAAAAAATAGTTTTTGTTTTCCGAAGATGTAAAAGA
CTCTAGGGGGATCGCCAACAAATACTACCTTTTATCTTGCTCTTCCTGCTCTCAGGTATTAATGCCGAAT
TGTTTCATCTTGTCTGTGTAGAAGACCACACACGAAAATCCTGTGATTTTACATTTTACTTATCGTTAAT
CGAATGTATATCTATTTAATCTGCTTTTCTTGTCTAATAAATATATATGTAAAGTACGCTTTTTGTTGAA
ATTTTTTAAACCTTTGTTTATTTTTTTTTCTTCATTCCGTAACTCTTCTACCTTCTTTATTTACTTTCTA
AAATCCAAATACAAAACATAAAAATAAATAAACACAGAGTAAATTCCCAAATTATTCCATCATTAAAAGA
TACGAGGCGCGTGTAAGTTACAGGCAAGCGATCCGTCTAAGAAACCATTATTATCATGACATTAACCTAT
AAAAATAGGCGTATCACGAGGCCCTTTCGTCTCGCGCGTTTCGGTGATGACGGTGAAAACCTCTGACACA
TGCAGCTCCCGGAGACGGTCACAGCTTGTCTGTAAGCGGATGCCGGGAGCAGACAAGCCCGTCAGGGCGC
GTCAGCGGGTGTTGGCGGGTGTCGGGGCTGGCTTAACTATGCGGCATCAGAGCAGATTGTACTGAGAGTG
CACCATACCACCTTTTCAATTCATCATTTTTTTTTTATTCTTTTTTTTGATTTCGGTTTCCTTGAAATTT
TTTTGATTCGGTAATCTCCGAACAGAAGGAAGAACGAAGGAAGGAGCACAGACTTAGATTGGTATATATA
CGCATATGTAGTGTTGAAGAAACATGAAATTGCCCAGTATTCTTAACCCAACTGCACAGAACAAAAACCT
GCAGGAAACGAAGATAAATCATGTCGAAAGCTACATATAAGGAACGTGCTGCTACTCATCCTAGTCCTGT
TGCTGCCAAGCTATTTAATATCATGCACGAAAAGCAAACAAACTTGTGTGCTTCATTGGATGTTCGTACC
ACCAAGGAATTACTGGAGTTAGTTGAAGCATTAGGTCCCAAAATTTGTTTACTAAAAACACATGTGGATA
TCTTGACTGATTTTTCCATGGAGGGCACAGTTAAGCCGCTAAAGGCATTATCCGCCAAGTACAATTTTTT
ACTCTTCGAAGACAGAAAATTTGCTGACATTGGTAATACAGTCAAATTGCAGTACTCTGCGGGTGTATAC
AGAATAGCAGAATGGGCAGACATTACGAATGCACACGGTGTGGTGGGCCCAGGTATTGTTAGCGGTTTGA
AGCAGGCGGCAGAAGAAGTAACAAAGGAACCTAGAGGCCTTTTGATGTTAGCAGAATTGTCATGCAAGGG
CTCCCTATCTACTGGAGAATATACTAAGGGTACTGTTGACATTGCGAAGAGCGACAAAGATTTTGTTATC
GGCTTTATTGCTCAAAGAGACATGGGTGGAAGAGATGAAGGTTACGATTGGTTGATTATGACACCCGGTG
TGGGTTTAGATGACAAGGGAGACGCATTGGGTCAACAGTATAGAACCGTGGATGATGTGGTCTCTACAGG
ATCTGACATTATTATTGTTGGAAGAGGACTATTTGCAAAGGGAAGGGATGCTAAGGTAGAGGGTGAACGT
TACAGAAAAGCAGGCTGGGAAGCATATTTGAGAAGATGCGGCCAGCAAAACTAAAAAACTGTATTATAAG
TAAATGCATGTATACTAAACTCACAAATTAGAGCTTCAATTTAATTATATCAGTTATTACCCTATGCGGT
GTGAAATACCGCACAGATGCGTAAGGAGAAAATACCGCATCAGGAAATTGTAAGCGTTAATATTTTGTTA
AAATTCGCGTTAAATTTTTGTTAAATCAGCTCATTTTTTAACCAATAGGCCGAAATCGGCAAAATCCCTT
ATAAATCAAAAGAATAGACCGAGATAGGGT
[37 nt withheld, positions 2971-3007]
AAAGAACGTGGACTCCAACGTCAAAGG
[49 nt withheld, positions 3035-3083]
T
[91 nt withheld, positions 3085-3175]
G
[124 nt withheld, positions 3177-3300]
CCATTCGCCATTCAGGCTGCGCAACTGTTGGGAAGGGCGATCGGTGCGGGCCTCTTCGCTATTACGCCAG
CTGGCGAAAGGGGGATGTGCTGCAAGGCGATTAAGTTGGGTAACGCCAGGGTTTTCCCAGTCACGACGTT
GTAAAACGACGGCCAGTGAGCGCGCGTAATACGACTCACTATAGGGCGAATTGGGTACCAAGGGAACTTT
ACACTTCTCCTATGCACATATATTAATTAAAGTCCAATGCTAGTAGAGAAGGGGGGTAACACCCCTCCGC
GCTCTTTTCCGATTTTTTTCTAAACCGTGGAATATTTCGGATATCCTTTTGTTGTTTCCGGGTGTACAAT
ATGGACTTCCTCTTTTCTGGCAACCAAACCCATACATCGGGATTCCTATAATACCTTCGTTGGTCTCCCT
AACATGTAGGTGGCGGAGGGGAGATATACAATAGAACAGATACCAGACAAGACATAATGGGCTAAACAAG
ACTACACCAATTACACTGCCTCATTGATGGTGGTACATAACGAACTAATACTGTAGCCCTAGACTTGATA
GCCATCATCATATCGAAGTTTCACTACCCTTTTTCCATTTGCCATCTATTGAAGTAATAATAGGCGCATG
CAACTTCTTTTCTTTTTTTTTCTTTTCTCTCTCCCCCGTTGTTGTCTCACCATATCCGCAATGACAAAAA
AATGATGGAAGACACTAAAGGAAAAAATTAACGACAAAGACAGCACCAACAGATGTCGTTGTTCCAGAGC
TGATGAGGGGTATCTCGAAGCACACGAAACTTTTTCCTTCCTTCATTCACGCACACTACTCTCTAATGAG
CAACGGTATACGGCCTTCCTTCCAGTTACTTGAATTTGAAATAAACAAAAGTTTGCTGTCTTGCTATCAA
GTATAAATAGACCTGCAATTATTAATCTTTTGTTTCCTCGTCATTGTTCTCGTTCCCTTTCTTCCTTGTT
TCTTTTTCTGCACAATATTTCAAGCTATACCAAGCATACAATCAGTCGACGGTATCGATAAGCTTAAAAT
GGCAAGAGATCCGCCTGTGGCCACGATGAAAGATAACACGGTTCCCTTAAAATTGATAGCCCTTCTTGCC
AATGGTGAGTTTCATTCCGGGGAACAACTTGGCGAAACTCTGGGAATGAGCAGGGCAGCGATTAACAAGC
ATATCCAAACCTTGAGAGACTGGGGAGTAGATGTGTTCACCGTGCCTGGTAAAGGTTATTCTTTGCCGGA
ACCTATCCCTCTATTAAATGCGAAACAGATACTAGGACAACTGGACGGTGGTAGTGTTGCCGTATTGCCG
GTTGTTGACTCAACCAATCAATACTTGCTGGACAGAATTGGCGAACTTAAAAGCGGTGATGCGTGTATTG
CAGAATATCAGCAAGCAGGGAGAGGCTCAAGAGGTAGGAAATGGTTTTCACCTTTTGGCGCCAATCTTTA
CTTAAGTATGTTCTGGCGTTTGAAGAGAGGGCCCGCGGCTATTGGTTTAGGTCCCGTTATCGGGATAGTT
ATGGCTGAAGCGCTACGTAAACTTGGGGCCGACAAGGTCAGAGTGAAGTGGCCTAATGATCTATACTTGC
AAGATAGAAAGCTAGCGGGTATCCTGGTGGAGCTAGCGGGAATCACAGGGGACGCTGCCCAAATAGTAAT
CGGTGCTGGTATAAATGTCGCAATGCGTAGAGTCGAGGAATCAGTGGTGAACCAGGGCTGGATCACGTTG
CAAGAGGCGGGCATAAACCTGGACCGTAACACCCTTGCAGCGACCCTAATAAGAGAACTACGTGCTGCAT
TGGAGCTTTTTGAGCAGGAGGGCCTGGCTCCGTACCTACCCAGGTGGGAGAAATTAGACAATTTCATAAA
CCGTCCAGTCAAACTAATAATTGGAGATAAGGAGATTTTCGGTATTTCTCGTGGGATAGACAAGCAGGGA
GCGTTGTTATTAGAACAGGATGGTGTCATTAAACCTTGGATGGGCGGTGAAATTAGTCTTCGTAGTGCCG
AAAAGGCTAGCGGTTCTGGTGGTGCTAGCATCCTCTGGCATGAGATGTGGCATGAAGGCCTGGAAGAGGC
ATCTCGTTTGTACTTTGGGGAAAGGAACGTGAAAGGCATGTTTGAGGTGCTGGAGCCCTTGCATGCTATG
ATGGAACGGGGCCCCCAGACTCTGAAGGAAACATCCTTTAATCAGGCCTATGGTCGAGATTTAATGGAGG
CCCAAGAGTGGTGCAGGAAGTACATGAAATCAGGGAATGTCAAGGACCTCCTCCAAGCCTGGGACCTCTA
TTATCATGTGTTCCGACGAATCTCAAAGCTCGAGTACCCATACGATGTTCCTGACTATGCGGGCTATCCG
TATGACGTCCCGGACTATGCAGGATCTTATCCATATGACGTTCCAGATTACGCTGCTTGATCTAGAGCGG
CCGCCACCGCGGTGGAGCTCCAGCTTTTGTTCCCTTTAGTGAGGGTTAATTGCGCGCTTGGCGTAATCAT
GGTCATAGCTGTTTCCTGTGTGAAATTGTTATCCGCTCACAATTCCACACAACATACGAGCCGGAAGCAT
AAAGTGTAAAGCCTGGGGTGCCTAATGAGTGAGCTAACTCACATTAATTGCGTTGCGCTCACTGCCCGCT
TTCCAGTCGGGAAACCTGTCGTGCCAGCTGCATTAATGAATCGGCCAACGCGCGGGGAGAGGCGGTTTGC
GTATTGGGCGCTCTTCCGCTTCCTCGCTCACTGACTCGCTGCGCTCGGTCGTTCGGCTGCGGCGAGCGGT
ATCAGCTCACTCAAAGGCGGTAATACGGTTATCCACAGAATCAGGGGATAACGCAGGAAAGAACATGTGA
GCAAAAGGCCAGCAAAAGGCCAGGAACCGTAAAAAGGCCGCGTTGCTGGCGTTTTTCCATAGGCTCCGCC
CCCCTGACGAGCATCACAAAAATCGACGCTCAAGTCAGAGGTGGCGAAACCCGACAGGACTATAAAGATA
CCAGGCGTTTCCCCCTGGAAGCTCCCTCGTGCGCTCTCCTGTTCCGACCCTGCCGCTTACCGGATACCTG
TCCGCCTTTCTCCCTTCGGGAAGCGTGGCGCTTTCTCATAGCTCACGCTGTAGGTATCTCAGTTCGGTGT
AGGTCGTTCGCTCCAAGCTGGGCTGTGTGCACGAACCCCCCGTTCAGCCCGACCGCTGCGCCTTATCCGG
TAACTATCGTCTTGAGTCCAACCCGGTAAGACACGACTTATCGCCACTGGCAGCAGCCACTGGTAACAGG
ATTAGCAGAGCGAGGTATGTAGGCGGTGCTACAGAGTTCTTGAAGTGGTGGCCTAACTACGGCTACACTA
GAAGAACAGTATTTGGTATCTGCGCTCTGCTGAAGCCAGTTACCTTCGGAAAAAGAGTTGGTAGCTCTTG
ATCCGGCAAACAAACCACCGCTGGTAGCGGTGGTTTTTTTGTTTGCAAGCAGCAGATTACGCGCAGAAAA
AAAGGATCTCAAGAAGATCCTTTGATCTTTTCTACGGGGTCTGACGCTCAGTGGAACGAAAACTCACGTT
AAGGGATTTTGGTCATGAGATTATCAAAAAGGATCTTCACCTAGATCCTTTTAAATTAAAAATGAAGTTT
TAAATCAATCTAAAGTATATATGAGTAAACTTGGTCTGACAGTTACCAATGCTTAATCAGTGAGGCACCT
ATCTCAGCGATCTGTCTATTTCGTTCATCCATAGTTGCCTGACTC
Features (pLannotate 1.2.2; 23 found; start..end, strand, type, name):
    789..893     -  promoter       AmpR promoter: bla
    930..1433    +  misc_feature   CEN/ARS: S. cerevisiae CEN6 centromere fused to an autonomously replicating sequence
   1501..1536    +  CDS            rop (fragment): Rop protein, which maintains plasmids at low copy number; rop
   1638..1687    +  misc_feature   bom (fragment): basis of mobility region from pBR322
   1695..1910    +  promoter       URA3 promoter: S. cerevisiae URA3
   1911..2714    +  CDS            URA3: orotidine-5'-phosphate decarboxylase, required for uracil biosynthesis; S. cerevisiae URA3; yeast auxotrophic marker, counterselectable with 5-fluoroorotic acid (5-FOA)
   2793..2844    +  misc_feature   bom (fragment): basis of mobility region from pBR322
   2872..3300    -  rep_origin     f1 ori (sequence partly withheld): f1 bacteriophage origin of replication; arrow indicates direction of (+) strand synthesis
   3304..3459    -  CDS            lacZα (fragment): LacZα fragment of β-galactosidase; lacZ fragment
   3467..3485    +  promoter       T7 promoter: promoter for bacteriophage T7 RNA polymerase
   3623..4324    +  promoter       ADH1 promoter: S. cerevisiae ADH1; promoter for alcohol dehydrogenase 1
   4325..4345    -  misc_feature   MCS (fragment): pBluescript multiple cloning site
   4376..5335    +  CDS            birA: BIRA_ECOLI - Also known as bioR, dhbB. Experimental evidence at protein level: Swiss-Prot protein existence level 1. Acts both as a biotin--[acetyl-CoA-carboxylase] ligase and a biotin-operon repressor. In the presence of ATP, BirA activates biotin to form the BirA-biotinyl-5'-adenylate (BirA-bio-5'-AMP or holoBirA) complex. HoloBirA can either transfer the biotinyl moiety to the biotin carboxyl carrier protein (BCCP) subunit of acetyl-CoA carboxylase, or bind to the biotin operator site and inhibit transcription of the operon. From Escherichia coli (strain K12).
   5360..5638    +  CDS            FRB*: T2098L mutant of FKBP-rapamycin binding domain of human FRAP binds synthetic ligands such as AP21967
   5645..5734    +  CDS            3xHA: three tandem HA epitope tags
   5741..5770    -  misc_feature   MCS (fragment): pBluescript multiple cloning site
   5783..5801    -  promoter       T3 promoter: promoter for bacteriophage T3 RNA polymerase
   5846..5862    -  protein_bind   lac operator: The lac repressor binds to the lac operator to inhibit transcription in E. coli. This inhibition can be relieved by adding lactose or isopropyl-β-D-thiogalactopyranoside (IPTG). lac repressor encoded by lacI
   5870..5900    -  promoter       lac promoter: promoter for the E. coli lac operon
   5915..5936    -  protein_bind   CAP binding site: CAP binding activates transcription in the presence of cAMP. E. coli catabolite activator protein
   5949..6041    -  CDS            lacI (fragment): lac repressor; lacI; The lac repressor binds to the lac operator to inhibit transcription in E. coli. This inhibition can be relieved by adding lactose or isopropyl-β-D-thiogalactopyranoside (IPTG).
   6224..6812    -  rep_origin     ori: high-copy-number ColE1/pMB1/pBR322/pUC origin of replication
   6983..788     -  CDS            AmpR (across the origin): β-lactamase; bla; confers resistance to ampicillin, carbenicillin, and related antibiotics
