[The description below was written by a language model from this plasmid's Addgene catalogue record and pLannotate feature annotations shown in this document.]
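Description:
pRS416-ADH1p-TID-FRB-HA3 is a yeast expression plasmid built on the pRS416 shuttle backbone, a 7,055 nt centromeric vector for Saccharomyces cerevisiae. In yeast it is maintained through a CEN6/ARS element, which gives stable, low-copy segregation, and is selected by the URA3 auxotrophic marker, which can also be counterselected with 5-fluoroorotic acid. In E. coli it replicates from a high-copy ColE1/pUC-type origin under ampicillin selection (β-lactamase). The backbone also retains an f1 phage origin and pBluescript-derived remnants flanking the cloning region: lacZα and lac promoter/operator fragments, plus T7 and T3 promoters.

The payload is a single fusion open reading frame driven by the constitutive S. cerevisiae ADH1 promoter. It begins with TurboID, an engineered, highly active variant of the E. coli biotin ligase BirA, which is why the automated annotation labels this segment birA. This is followed by an FRB domain, the FKBP-rapamycin binding domain of human FRAP/mTOR; the annotation matches it to the T2098L FRB* variant, although the catalogue entry does not specify the mutant. The fusion ends with a C-terminal triple HA epitope tag for detection. No yeast transcription terminator is annotated downstream of the tag, so the record does not state how the transcript is terminated.

The stated purpose is yeast BioID, that is, proximity-dependent biotinylation to map protein neighbourhoods. The FRB moiety suggests that the ligase can be recruited to an FKBP-tagged protein by rapamycin-induced dimerization, rather than being fused directly to the bait, though the record does not describe the partner construct. The associated work characterized BioID tagging systems in budding yeast and applied them to the Ccr4-Not complex interactome.
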