Addgene plasmid #227996: pRS416-ADH1p-TID-FRB-HA3
Purpose: Expresses TurboID-FRB fusion from ADH1 promoter; yeast BioID
Depositing lab: Joseph Reese. Depositing organization: Pennsylvania State University. Publication: Characterization of BioID tagging systems in budding yeast and exploring the interactome of the Ccr4-Not complex. Pfannenstein J, Tyryshkin M, Gulden ME, Doud EH, Mosley AL, Reese JC. G3 (Bethesda). 2024 Sep 13:jkae221. doi: 10.1093/g3journal/jkae221. PubMed 39271111.
Backbone
  Vector backbone: pRS416
  Vector type: Yeast Expression
  Selectable markers: URA3
Growth in bacteria
  Bacterial resistance: Ampicillin, 100 μg/mL
  Growth temperature: 37°C
  Growth strain: DH5alpha
  Copy number: High Copy
Gene/Insert
  Gene/Insert name: TurboID-FRB
  Species: Other
  Promoter: ADH1
  Tag / fusion protein: HA tag (C terminal on insert)
  Cloning method: Ligation Independent Cloning
Terms and licenses: Academic/Nonprofit Terms; Industry Terms: Not Available to Industry
How to cite: pRS416-ADH1p-TID-FRB-HA3 was a gift from Joseph Reese (Addgene plasmid # 227996 ; http://n2t.net/addgene:227996 ; RRID:Addgene_227996)
